Addgene plasmid #174665: pLV[Expression]-mCherry:T2A:Hygro-EF1A>Luc2
Purpose: Expresses humanized firefly luciferase and mCherry and Hygromycin resistance linked by T2A, each controlled by a strong promoter
Depositing lab: Eli Bar. Depositing organization: University of Maryland, Baltimore.
Backbone
  Vector backbone: pLV
  Backbone manufacturer: VectorBuilder
  Vector type: Mammalian Expression, Lentiviral, Luciferase
  Selectable markers: Hygromycin
Growth in bacteria
  Bacterial resistance: Ampicillin, 100 μg/mL
  Growth temperature: 37°C
  Growth strain: NEB Stable
  Copy number: High Copy
Gene/Insert 1
  Gene/Insert name: LUC2 (alt name: Human codon optimized to reduce cryptic transcription factor binding sites)
  Species: Synthetic; Photinus pyralis
  Insert size (bp): 1653
  Promoter: Human eukaryotic translation elongation factor 1 α1 promoter
  Cloning method: Unknown
  Sequencing primers: 5′ CGCAAATGGGCGGTAGGCGTG
Gene/Insert 2
  Gene/Insert name: mCherry:T2A:Hygro
  Species: Discosoma sp.
  Insert size (bp): 1797
  Promoter: Human cytomegalovirus immediate early enhancer/promoter
  Tag / fusion protein: mCherry and hygromycin dual reporter gene linked by T2A
  Cloning method: Unknown
  Sequencing primers: 5′ CCATTTCAGGTGTCGTGA
Terms and licenses: Academic/Nonprofit Terms; Industry Terms: Not Available to Industry
How to cite: pLV[Expression]-mCherry:T2A:Hygro-EF1A>Luc2 was a gift from Eli Bar (Addgene plasmid # 174665 ; http://n2t.net/addgene:174665 ; RRID:Addgene_174665)
