[The description below was written by a language model from this plasmid's Addgene catalogue record and pLannotate feature annotations shown in this document.]
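Description:
pLV[Expression]-mCherry:T2A:Hygro-EF1A>Luc2 is a third-generation-style, self-inactivating HIV-1 lentiviral transfer plasmid of about 11.4 kb, built on the VectorBuilder pLV backbone for expression in mammalian cells. It is maintained in E. coli through a high-copy ColE1/pUC-type origin and an ampicillin resistance gene. The backbone also carries an f1 origin, an SV40 origin, and remnants of a lac/T7/T3 cloning region. Viral genomic RNA is transcribed from an RSV promoter fused to a truncated 5' LTR. The transcript includes the Ψ packaging signal with a gag fragment, the Rev response element for Rev-dependent nuclear export, and the cPPT/CTS. It ends at a ΔU3 3' LTR followed by an SV40 polyadenylation signal, so the integrated provirus lacks LTR promoter activity.

Two independent expression cassettes lie between the LTRs in the same orientation. In the first, the human EF-1α promoter with its intron A sequences drives luc2, a codon-optimized synthetic firefly luciferase. The gene is flanked by Gateway attB sites left over from assembly and is followed by a WPRE, which enhances transcript stability and expression. In the second, the CMV immediate early enhancer/promoter drives mCherry joined by a T2A peptide to the hygromycin phosphotransferase gene. Ribosomal skipping at the T2A yields the red fluorescent protein and the resistance enzyme as separate polypeptides from one transcript.

Transduced cells can therefore be selected with hygromycin, tracked or sorted by red fluorescence, and measured by bioluminescence. This makes the construct suited to generating stably labelled luciferase reporter cell lines, although the record does not specify a particular application.
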