Features (pLannotate 1.2.2; 35 found; start..end, strand, type, name):
      3..229     +  promoter       RSV promoter: Rous sarcoma virus enhancer/promoter
    230..410     +  LTR            5' LTR (truncated): truncated 5' long terminal repeat (LTR) from HIV-1
    457..582     +  misc_feature   HIV-1 Ψ: packaging signal of human immunodeficiency virus type 1
    566..929     +  CDS            HIV-1 gag (fragment): gag protein from human immunodeficiency virus 1; gag
   1075..1308    +  misc_feature   RRE: The Rev response element (RRE) of HIV-1 allows for Rev-dependent mRNA export from the nucleus to the cytoplasm.
   1685..1785    +  CDS            Rev (fragment): human immunodeficiency virus 1 (HIV-1) Rev protein; rev; enhances nuclear export of unspliced and incompletely spliced viral mRNAs
   1803..1920    +  misc_feature   cPPT/CTS: central polypurine tract and central termination sequence of HIV-1
   1938..1958    +  protein_bind   attB4: mutant version of attB; core recombination site for the Gateway® BP reaction BP Clonase™
   1978..2189    +  promoter       EF-1α core promoter: core promoter for human elongation factor EF-1α
   2190..2299    +  intron         EF-1α intron A (fragment): intron upstream of the start codon of human EF-1α
   2925..3128    +  intron         EF-1α intron A: truncated intron upstream of the start codon of human EF-1α
   3137..3161    +  protein_bind   attB1: mutant version of attB; recombination site for the Gateway® BP reaction BP Clonase™
   3168..4820    +  CDS            luciferase: firefly luciferase synthetic luc2 version of the luciferase gene
   4821..4845    -  protein_bind   attB2: mutant version of attB; recombination site for the Gateway® BP reaction BP Clonase™
   4863..5451    +  misc_feature   WPRE: woodchuck hepatitis virus posttranscriptional regulatory element
   5481..5860    +  enhancer       CMV enhancer: human cytomegalovirus immediate early enhancer
   5861..6064    +  promoter       CMV promoter: human cytomegalovirus (CMV) immediate early promoter
   6097..6804    +  CDS            mCherry: mCherry is a basic (constitutively fluorescent) red fluorescent protein published in 2004, derived from Discosoma sp.. It is reported to be a very rapidly-maturing monomer with low acid sensitivity.
   6814..6867    +  CDS            T2A: 2A peptide from Thosea asigna virus capsid protein Eukaryotic ribosomes fail to insert a peptide bond between the Gly and Pro residues, yielding separate polypeptides.
   6868..7890    +  CDS            hph: KHYB_ECOLX - Experimental evidence at protein level: Swiss-Prot protein existence level 1. The aminoglycoside phosphotransferases achieve inactivation of their antibiotic substrates by phosphorylation. Only phosphorylates hygromycin and closely related compounds such as demethyl analogs and destomycin. From Escherichia coli.
   7886..7963    +  CDS            nef (fragment): NEF_HV1Z2 - Experimental evidence at protein level: Swiss-Prot protein existence level 1. Extracellular Nef protein targets CD4(+) T-lymphocytes for apoptosis by interacting with CXCR4 surface receptors. From Human immunodeficiency virus type 1 group M subtype D (isolate Z2/CDC-Z34) (HIV-1).
   7965..8198    +  LTR            3' LTR (ΔU3): self-inactivating 3' long terminal repeat (LTR) from HIV-1
   8270..8391    +  polyA_signal   SV40 poly(A) signal: SV40 polyadenylation signal
   8431..8566    +  rep_origin     SV40 ori: SV40 origin of replication
   8587..8605    -  promoter       T7 promoter: promoter for bacteriophage T7 RNA polymerase
   8613..8768    +  CDS            lacZα (fragment): LacZα fragment of β-galactosidase; lacZ fragment
   8773..9201    +  rep_origin     f1 ori (sequence partly withheld): f1 bacteriophage origin of replication; arrow indicates direction of (+) strand synthesis
   9254..9358    +  promoter       AmpR promoter: bla
   9359..10219   +  CDS            AmpR: β-lactamase; bla; confers resistance to ampicillin, carbenicillin, and related antibiotics
  10390..10978   +  rep_origin     ori: high-copy-number ColE1/pMB1/pBR322/pUC origin of replication
  11161..11253   +  CDS            lacI (fragment): lac repressor; lacI; The lac repressor binds to the lac operator to inhibit transcription in E. coli. This inhibition can be relieved by adding lactose or isopropyl-β-D-thiogalactopyranoside (IPTG).
  11266..11287   +  protein_bind   CAP binding site: CAP binding activates transcription in the presence of cAMP. E. coli catabolite activator protein
  11302..11332   +  promoter       lac promoter: promoter for the E. coli lac operon
  11336..11358   +  protein_bind   lac operator (fragment): The lac repressor binds to the lac operator to inhibit transcription in E. coli. This inhibition can be relieved by adding lactose or isopropyl-β-D-thiogalactopyranoside (IPTG). lac repressor encoded by lacI
  11401..11419   +  promoter       T3 promoter: promoter for bacteriophage T3 RNA polymerase
>Addgene plasmid #174665 | pLV[Expression]-mCherry:T2A:Hygro-EF1A>Luc2 | addgene full sequence | sequence record 344886 | Addgene NGS Result
AATGTAGTCTTATGCAATACTCTTGTAGTCTTGCAACATGGTAACGATGAGTTAGCAACATGCCTTACAA
GGAGAGAAAAAGCACCGTGCATGCCGATTGGTGGAAGTAAGGTGGTACGATCGTGCCTTATTAGGAAGGC
AACAGACGGGTCTGACATGGATTGGACGAACCACTGAATTGCCGCATTGCAGAGATATTGTATTTAAGTG
CCTAGCTCGATACATAAACGGGTCTCTCTGGTTAGACCAGATCTGAGCCTGGGAGCTCTCTGGCTAACTA
GGGAACCCACTGCTTAAGCCTCAATAAAGCTTGCCTTGAGTGCTTCAAGTAGTGTGTGCCCGTCTGTTGT
GTGACTCTGGTAACTAGAGATCCCTCAGACCCTTTTAGTCAGTGTGGAAAATCTCTAGCAGTGGCGCCCG
AACAGGGACTTGAAAGCGAAAGGGAAACCAGAGGAGCTCTCTCGACGCAGGACTCGGCTTGCTGAAGCGC
GCACGGCAAGAGGCGAGGGGCGGCGACTGGTGAGTACGCCAAAAATTTTGACTAGCGGAGGCTAGAAGGA
GAGAGATGGGTGCGAGAGCGTCAGTATTAAGCGGGGGAGAATTAGATCGCGATGGGAAAAAATTCGGTTA
AGGCCAGGGGGAAAGAAAAAATATAAATTAAAACATATAGTATGGGCAAGCAGGGAGCTAGAACGATTCG
CAGTTAATCCTGGCCTGTTAGAAACATCAGAAGGCTGTAGACAAATACTGGGACAGCTACAACCATCCCT
TCAGACAGGATCAGAAGAACTTAGATCATTATATAATACAGTAGCAACCCTCTATTGTGTGCATCAAAGG
ATAGAGATAAAAGACACCAAGGAAGCTTTAGACAAGATAGAGGAAGAGCAAAACAAAAGTAAGACCACCG
CACAGCAAGCGGCCGCTGATCTTCAGACCTGGAGGAGGAGATATGAGGGACAATTGGAGAAGTGAATTAT
ATAAATATAAAGTAGTAAAAATTGAACCATTAGGAGTAGCACCCACCAAGGCAAAGAGAAGAGTGGTGCA
GAGAGAAAAAAGAGCAGTGGGAATAGGAGCTTTGTTCCTTGGGTTCTTGGGAGCAGCAGGAAGCACTATG
GGCGCAGCGTCAATGACGCTGACGGTACAGGCCAGACAATTATTGTCTGGTATAGTGCAGCAGCAGAACA
ATTTGCTGAGGGCTATTGAGGCGCAACAGCATCTGTTGCAACTCACAGTCTGGGGCATCAAGCAGCTCCA
GGCAAGAATCCTGGCTGTGGAAAGATACCTAAAGGATCAACAGCTCCTGGGGATTTGGGGTTGCTCTGGA
AAACTCATTTGCACCACTGCTGTGCCTTGGAATGCTAGTTGGAGTAATAAATCTCTGGAACAGATTTGGA
ATCACACGACCTGGATGGAGTGGGACAGAGAAATTAACAATTACACAAGCTTAATACACTCCTTAATTGA
AGAATCGCAAAACCAGCAAGAAAAGAATGAACAAGAATTATTGGAATTAGATAAATGGGCAAGTTTGTGG
AATTGGTTTAACATAACAAATTGGCTGTGGTATATAAAATTATTCATAATGATAGTAGGAGGCTTGGTAG
GTTTAAGAATAGTTTTTGCTGTACTTTCTATAGTGAATAGAGTTAGGCAGGGATATTCACCATTATCGTT
TCAGACCCACCTCCCAACCCCGAGGGGACCCGACAGGCCCGAAGGAATAGAAGAAGAAGGTGGAGAGAGA
GACAGAGACAGATCCATTCGATTAGTGAACGGATCTCGACGGTATCGCTAGCTTTTAAAAGAAAAGGGGG
GATTGGGGGGTACAGTGCAGGGGAAAGAATAGTAGACATAATAGCAACAGACATACAAACTAAAGAATTA
CAAAAACAAATTACAAAAATTCAAAATTTTACTAGTGATTATCGGATCAACTTTGTATAGAAAAGTTGGG
CTCCGGTGCCCGTCAGTGGGCAGAGCGCACATCGCCCACAGTCCCCGAGAAGTTGGGGGGAGGGGTCGGC
AATTGAACCGGTGCCTAGAGAAGGTGGCGCGGGGTAAACTGGGAAAGTGATGTCGTGTACTGGCTCCGCC
TTTTTCCCGAGGGTGGGGGAGAACCGTATATAAGTGCAGTAGTCGCCGTGAACGTTCTTTTTCGCAACGG
GTTTGCCGCCAGAACACAGGTAAGTGCCGTGTGTGGTTCCCGCGGGCCTGGCCTCTTTACGGGTTATGGC
CCTTGCGTGCCTTGAATTACTTCCACCTGGCTGCAGTACGTGATTCTTGATCCCGAGCTTCGGGTTGGAA
GTGGGTGGGAGAGTTCGAGGCCTTGCGCTTAAGGAGCCCCTTCGCCTCGTGCTTGAGTTGAGGCCTGGCC
TGGGCGCTGGGGCCGCCGCGTGCGAATCTGGTGGCACCTTCGCGCCTGTCTCGCTGCTTTCGATAAGTCT
CTAGCCATTTAAAATTTTTGATGACCTGCTGCGACGCTTTTTTTCTGGCAAGATAGTCTTGTAAATGCGG
GCCAAGATCTGCACACTGGTATTTCGGTTTTTGGGGCCGCGGGCGGCGACGGGGCCCGTGCGTCCCAGCG
CACATGTTCGGCGAGGCGGGGCCTGCGAGCGCGGCCACCGAGAATCGGACGGGGGTAGTCTCAAGCTGGC
CGGCCTGCTCTGGTGCCTGGTCTCGCGCCGCCGTGTATCGCCCCGCCCTGGGCGGCAAGGCTGGCCCGGT
CGGCACCAGTTGCGTGAGCGGAAAGATGGCCGCTTCCCGGCCCTGCTGCAGGGAGCTCAAAATGGAGGAC
GCGGCGCTCGGGAGAGCGGGCGGGTGAGTCACCCACACAAAGGAAAAGGGCCTTTCCGTCCTCAGCCGTC
GCTTCATGTGACTCCACGGAGTACCGGGCGCCGTCCAGGCACCTCGATTAGTTCTCGAGCTTTTGGAGTA
CGTCGTCTTTAGGTTGGGGGGAGGGGTTTTATGCGATGGAGTTTCCCCACACTGAGTGGGTGGAGACTGA
AGTTAGGCCAGCTTGGCACTTGATGTAATTCTCCTTGGAATTTGCCCTTTTTGAGTTTGGATCTTGGTTC
ATTCTCAAGCCTCAGACAGTGGTTCAAAGTTTTTTTCTTCCATTTCAGGTGTCGTGACAAGTTTGTACAA
AAAAGCAGGCTGCCACCATGGAAGATGCCAAAAACATTAAGAAGGGCCCAGCGCCATTCTACCCACTCGA
AGACGGGACCGCCGGCGAGCAGCTGCACAAAGCCATGAAGCGCTACGCCCTGGTGCCCGGCACCATCGCC
TTTACCGACGCACATATCGAGGTGGACATTACCTACGCCGAGTACTTCGAGATGAGCGTTCGGCTGGCAG
AAGCTATGAAGCGCTATGGGCTGAATACAAACCATCGGATCGTGGTGTGCAGCGAGAATAGCTTGCAGTT
CTTCATGCCCGTGTTGGGTGCCCTGTTCATCGGTGTGGCTGTGGCCCCAGCTAACGACATCTACAACGAG
CGCGAGCTGCTGAACAGCATGGGCATCAGCCAGCCCACCGTCGTATTCGTGAGCAAGAAAGGGCTGCAAA
AGATCCTCAACGTGCAAAAGAAGCTACCGATCATACAAAAGATCATCATCATGGATAGCAAGACCGACTA
CCAGGGCTTCCAAAGCATGTACACCTTCGTGACTTCCCATTTGCCACCCGGCTTCAACGAGTACGACTTC
GTGCCCGAGAGCTTCGACCGGGACAAAACCATCGCCCTGATCATGAACAGTAGTGGCAGTACCGGATTGC
CCAAGGGCGTAGCCCTACCGCACCGCACCGCTTGTGTCCGATTCAGTCATGCCCGCGACCCCATCTTCGG
CAACCAGATCATCCCCGACACCGCTATCCTCAGCGTGGTGCCATTTCACCACGGCTTCGGCATGTTCACC
ACGCTGGGCTACTTGATCTGCGGCTTTCGGGTCGTGCTCATGTACCGCTTCGAGGAGGAGCTATTCTTGC
GCAGCTTGCAAGACTATAAGATTCAATCTGCCCTGCTGGTGCCCACACTATTTAGCTTCTTCGCTAAGAG
CACTCTCATCGACAAGTACGACCTAAGCAACTTGCACGAGATCGCCAGCGGCGGGGCGCCGCTCAGCAAG
GAGGTAGGTGAGGCCGTGGCCAAACGCTTCCACCTACCAGGCATCCGCCAGGGCTACGGCCTGACAGAAA
CAACCAGCGCCATTCTGATCACCCCCGAAGGGGACGACAAGCCTGGCGCAGTAGGCAAGGTGGTGCCCTT
CTTCGAGGCTAAGGTGGTGGACTTGGACACCGGTAAGACACTGGGTGTGAACCAGCGCGGCGAGCTGTGC
GTCCGTGGCCCCATGATCATGAGCGGCTACGTTAACAACCCCGAGGCTACAAACGCTCTCATCGACAAGG
ACGGCTGGCTGCACAGCGGCGACATCGCCTACTGGGACGAGGACGAGCACTTCTTCATCGTGGACCGGCT
GAAGAGCCTGATCAAATACAAGGGCTACCAGGTAGCCCCAGCCGAACTGGAGAGCATCCTGCTGCAACAC
CCCAACATCTTCGACGCCGGGGTCGCCGGCCTGCCCGACGACGATGCCGGCGAGCTGCCCGCCGCAGTCG
TCGTGCTGGAACACGGTAAAACCATGACCGAGAAGGAGATCGTGGACTATGTGGCCAGCCAGGTTACAAC
CGCCAAGAAGCTGCGCGGTGGTGTTGTGTTCGTGGACGAGGTGCCTAAAGGACTGACCGGCAAGTTGGAC
GCCCGCAAGATCCGCGAGATTCTCATTAAGGCCAAGAAGGGCGGCAAGATCGCCGTGTAAACCCAGCTTT
CTTGTACAAAGTGGTGATAATCGAATTCCGATAATCAACCTCTGGATTACAAAATTTGTGAAAGATTGAC
TGGTATTCTTAACTATGTTGCTCCTTTTACGCTATGTGGATACGCTGCTTTAATGCCTTTGTATCATGCT
ATTGCTTCCCGTATGGCTTTCATTTTCTCCTCCTTGTATAAATCCTGGTTGCTGTCTCTTTATGAGGAGT
TGTGGCCCGTTGTCAGGCAACGTGGCGTGGTGTGCACTGTGTTTGCTGACGCAACCCCCACTGGTTGGGG
CATTGCCACCACCTGTCAGCTCCTTTCCGGGACTTTCGCTTTCCCCCTCCCTATTGCCACGGCGGAACTC
ATCGCCGCCTGCCTTGCCCGCTGCTGGACAGGGGCTCGGCTGTTGGGCACTGACAATTCCGTGGTGTTGT
CGGGGAAGCTGACGTCCTTTCCATGGCTGCTCGCCTGTGTTGCCACCTGGATTCTGCGCGGGACGTCCTT
CTGCTACGTCCCTTCGGCCCTCAATCCAGCGGACCTTCCTTCCCGCGGCCTGCTGCCGGCTCTGCGGCCT
CTTCCGCGTCTTCGCCTTCGCCCTCAGACGAGTCGGATCTCCCTTTGGGCCGCCTCCCCGCATCGGGAAT
TCCCGCGGTTCGAACGCGTTGACATTGATTATTGACTAGTTATTAATAGTAATCAATTACGGGGTCATTA
GTTCATAGCCCATATATGGAGTTCCGCGTTACATAACTTACGGTAAATGGCCCGCCTGGCTGACCGCCCA
ACGACCCCCGCCCATTGACGTCAATAATGACGTATGTTCCCATAGTAACGCCAATAGGGACTTTCCATTG
ACGTCAATGGGTGGAGTATTTACGGTAAACTGCCCACTTGGCAGTACATCAAGTGTATCATATGCCAAGT
ACGCCCCCTATTGACGTCAATGACGGTAAATGGCCCGCCTGGCATTATGCCCAGTACATGACCTTATGGG
ACTTTCCTACTTGGCAGTACATCTACGTATTAGTCATCGCTATTACCATGGTGATGCGGTTTTGGCAGTA
CATCAATGGGCGTGGATAGCGGTTTGACTCACGGGGATTTCCAAGTCTCCACCCCATTGACGTCAATGGG
AGTTTGTTTTGGCACCAAAATCAACGGGACTTTCCAAAATGTCGTAACAACTCCGCCCCATTGACGCAAA
TGGGCGGTAGGCGTGTACGGTGGGAGGTCTATATAAGCAGAGCTCTCTGGCTAACTAGAGAACCCACTGC
GCCACCATGGTGAGCAAGGGCGAGGAGGATAACATGGCCATCATCAAGGAGTTCATGCGCTTCAAGGTGC
ACATGGAGGGCTCCGTGAACGGCCACGAGTTCGAGATCGAGGGCGAGGGCGAGGGCCGCCCCTACGAGGG
CACCCAGACCGCCAAGCTGAAGGTGACCAAGGGTGGCCCCCTGCCCTTCGCCTGGGACATCCTGTCCCCT
CAGTTCATGTACGGCTCCAAGGCCTACGTGAAGCACCCCGCCGACATCCCCGACTACTTGAAGCTGTCCT
TCCCCGAGGGCTTCAAGTGGGAGCGCGTGATGAACTTCGAGGACGGCGGCGTGGTGACCGTGACCCAGGA
CTCCTCCCTGCAGGACGGCGAGTTCATCTACAAGGTGAAGCTGCGCGGCACCAACTTCCCCTCCGACGGC
CCCGTAATGCAGAAGAAGACCATGGGCTGGGAGGCCTCCTCCGAGCGGATGTACCCCGAGGACGGCGCCC
TGAAGGGCGAGATCAAGCAGAGGCTGAAGCTGAAGGACGGCGGCCACTACGACGCTGAGGTCAAGACCAC
CTACAAGGCCAAGAAGCCCGTGCAGCTGCCCGGCGCCTACAACGTCAACATCAAGTTGGACATCACCTCC
CACAACGAGGACTACACCATCGTGGAACAGTACGAACGCGCCGAGGGCCGCCACTCCACCGGCGGCATGG
ACGAGCTGTACAAGGGCTCCGGAGAGGGCAGGGGAAGTCTTCTAACATGCGGGGACGTGGAGGAAAATCC
CGGCCCCATGAAAAAGCCTGAACTCACCGCGACGTCTGTCGAGAAGTTTCTGATCGAAAAGTTCGACAGC
GTCTCCGACCTGATGCAGCTCTCGGAGGGCGAAGAATCTCGTGCTTTCAGCTTCGATGTAGGAGGGCGTG
GATATGTCCTGCGGGTAAATAGCTGCGCCGATGGTTTCTACAAAGATCGTTATGTTTATCGGCACTTTGC
ATCGGCCGCGCTCCCGATTCCGGAAGTGCTTGACATTGGGGAATTTAGCGAGAGCCTGACCTATTGCATC
TCCCGCCGTGCACAGGGTGTCACGTTGCAAGACCTGCCTGAAACCGAACTGCCCGCTGTTCTGCAGCCGG
TCGCGGAGGCCATGGATGCGATCGCTGCGGCCGATCTTAGCCAGACGAGCGGGTTCGGCCCATTCGGACC
GCAAGGAATCGGTCAATACACTACATGGCGTGATTTCATATGCGCGATTGCTGATCCCCATGTGTATCAC
TGGCAAACTGTGATGGACGACACCGTCAGTGCGTCCGTCGCGCAGGCTCTCGATGAGCTGATGCTTTGGG
CCGAGGACTGCCCCGAAGTCCGGCACCTCGTGCACGCGGATTTCGGCTCCAACAATGTCCTGACGGACAA
TGGCCGCATAACAGCGGTCATTGACTGGAGCGAGGCGATGTTCGGGGATTCCCAATACGAGGTCGCCAAC
ATCTTCTTCTGGAGGCCGTGGTTGGCTTGTATGGAGCAGCAGACGCGCTACTTCGAGCGGAGGCATCCGG
AGCTTGCAGGATCGCCGCGGCTCCGGGCGTATATGCTCCGCATTGGTCTTGACCAACTCTATCAGAGCTT
GGTTGACGGCAATTTCGATGATGCAGCTTGGGCGCAGGGTCGATGCGACGCAATCGTCCGATCCGGAGCC
GGGACTGTCGGGCGTACACAAATCGCCCGCAGAAGCGCGGCCGTCTGGACCGATGGCTGTGTAGAAGTAC
TCGCCGATAGTGGAAACCGACGCCCCAGCACTCGTCCGAGGGCAAAGGAATAGGGTACCTTTAAGACCAA
TGACTTACAAGGCAGCTGTAGATCTTAGCCACTTTTTAAAAGAAAAGGGGGGACTGGAAGGGCTAATTCA
CTCCCAACGAAGACAAGATCTGCTTTTTGCTTGTACTGGGTCTCTCTGGTTAGACCAGATCTGAGCCTGG
GAGCTCTCTGGCTAACTAGGGAACCCACTGCTTAAGCCTCAATAAAGCTTGCCTTGAGTGCTTCAAGTAG
TGTGTGCCCGTCTGTTGTGTGACTCTGGTAACTAGAGATCCCTCAGACCCTTTTAGTCAGTGTGGAAAAT
CTCTAGCAGTAGTAGTTCATGTCATCTTATTATTCAGTATTTATAACTTGCAAAGAAATGAATATCAGAG
AGTGAGAGGAACTTGTTTATTGCAGCTTATAATGGTTACAAATAAAGCAATAGCATCACAAATTTCACAA
ATAAAGCATTTTTTTCACTGCATTCTAGTTGTGGTTTGTCCAAACTCATCAATGTATCTTATCATGTCTG
GCTCTAGCTATCCCGCCCCTAACTCCGCCCATCCCGCCCCTAACTCCGCCCAGTTCCGCCCATTCTCCGC
CCCATGGCTGACTAATTTTTTTTATTTATGCAGAGGCCGAGGCCGCCTCGGCCTCTGAGCTATTCCAGAA
GTAGTGAGGAGGCTTTTTTGGAGGCCTAGGGACGTACCCAATTCGCCCTATAGTGAGTCGTATTACGCGC
GCTCACTGGCCGTCGTTTTACAACGTCGTGACTGGGAAAACCCTGGCGTTACCCAACTTAATCGCCTTGC
AGCACATCCCCCTTTCGCCAGCTGGCGTAATAGCGAAGAGGCCCGCACCGATCGCCCTTCCCAACAGTTG
CGCAGCCTGAATGGCGAATGGG
[124 nt withheld, positions 8773-8896]
C
[91 nt withheld, positions 8898-8988]
A
[49 nt withheld, positions 8990-9038]
CCTTTGACGTTGGAGTCCACGTTCTTT
[37 nt withheld, positions 9066-9102]
ACCCTATCTCGGTCTATTCTTTTGATTTATAAGGGATTTTGCCGATTTCGGCCTATTGGTTAAAAAATGA
GCTGATTTAACAAAAATTTAACGCGAATTTTAACAAAATATTAACGCTTACAATTTAGGTGGCACTTTTC
GGGGAAATGTGCGCGGAACCCCTATTTGTTTATTTTTCTAAATACATTCAAATATGTATCCGCTCATGAG
ACAATAACCCTGATAAATGCTTCAATAATATTGAAAAAGGAAGAGTATGAGTATTCAACATTTCCGTGTC
GCCCTTATTCCCTTTTTTGCGGCATTTTGCCTTCCTGTTTTTGCTCACCCAGAAACGCTGGTGAAAGTAA
AAGATGCTGAAGATCAGTTGGGTGCACGAGTGGGTTACATCGAACTGGATCTCAACAGCGGTAAGATCCT
TGAGAGTTTTCGCCCCGAAGAACGTTTTCCAATGATGAGCACTTTTAAAGTTCTGCTATGTGGCGCGGTA
TTATCCCGTATTGACGCCGGGCAAGAGCAACTCGGTCGCCGCATACACTATTCTCAGAATGACTTGGTTG
AGTACTCACCAGTCACAGAAAAGCATCTTACGGATGGCATGACAGTAAGAGAATTATGCAGTGCTGCCAT
AACCATGAGTGATAACACTGCGGCCAACTTACTTCTGACAACGATCGGAGGACCGAAGGAGCTAACCGCT
TTTTTGCACAACATGGGGGATCATGTAACTCGCCTTGATCGTTGGGAACCGGAGCTGAATGAAGCCATAC
CAAACGACGAGCGTGACACCACGATGCCTGTAGCAATGGCAACAACGTTGCGCAAACTATTAACTGGCGA
ACTACTTACTCTAGCTTCCCGGCAACAATTAATAGACTGGATGGAGGCGGATAAAGTTGCAGGACCACTT
CTGCGCTCGGCCCTTCCGGCTGGCTGGTTTATTGCTGATAAATCTGGAGCCGGTGAGCGTGGGTCTCGCG
GTATCATTGCAGCACTGGGGCCAGATGGTAAGCCCTCCCGTATCGTAGTTATCTACACGACGGGGAGTCA
GGCAACTATGGATGAACGAAATAGACAGATCGCTGAGATAGGTGCCTCACTGATTAAGCATTGGTAACTG
TCAGACCAAGTTTACTCATATATACTTTAGATTGATTTAAAACTTCATTTTTAATTTAAAAGGATCTAGG
TGAAGATCCTTTTTGATAATCTCATGACCAAAATCCCTTAACGTGAGTTTTCGTTCCACTGAGCGTCAGA
CCCCGTAGAAAAGATCAAAGGATCTTCTTGAGATCCTTTTTTTCTGCGCGTAATCTGCTGCTTGCAAACA
AAAAAACCACCGCTACCAGCGGTGGTTTGTTTGCCGGATCAAGAGCTACCAACTCTTTTTCCGAAGGTAA
CTGGCTTCAGCAGAGCGCAGATACCAAATACTGTTCTTCTAGTGTAGCCGTAGTTAGGCCACCACTTCAA
GAACTCTGTAGCACCGCCTACATACCTCGCTCTGCTAATCCTGTTACCAGTGGCTGCTGCCAGTGGCGAT
AAGTCGTGTCTTACCGGGTTGGACTCAAGACGATAGTTACCGGATAAGGCGCAGCGGTCGGGCTGAACGG
GGGGTTCGTGCACACAGCCCAGCTTGGAGCGAACGACCTACACCGAACTGAGATACCTACAGCGTGAGCT
ATGAGAAAGCGCCACGCTTCCCGAAGAGAGAAAGGCGGACAGGTATCCGGTAAGCGGCAGGGTCGGAACA
GGAGAGCGCACGAGGGAGCTTCCAGGGGGAAACGCCTGGTATCTTTATAGTCCTGTCGGGTTTCGCCACC
TCTGACTTGAGCGTCGATTTTTGTGATGCTCGTCAGGGGGGCGGAGCCTATGGAAAAACGCCAGCAACGC
GGCCTTTTTACGGTTCCTGGCCTTTTGCTGGCCTTTTGCTCACATGTTCTTTCCTGCGTTATCCCCTGAT
TCTGTGGATAACCGTATTACCGCCTTTGAGTGAGCTGATACCGCTCGCCGCAGCCGAACGACCGAGCGCA
GCGAGTCAGTGAGCGAGGAAGCGGAAGAGCGCCCAATACGCAAACCGCCTCTCCCCGCGCGTTGGCCGAT
TCATTAATGCAGCTGGCACGACAGGTTTCCCGACTGGAAAGCGGGCAGTGAGCGCAACGCAATTAATGTG
AGTTAGCTCACTCATTAGGCACCCCAGGCTTTACACTTTATGCTTCCGGCTCGTATGTTGTGTGGAATTG
TGAGCGGATAACAATTTCACACAGGAAACAGCTATGACCATGATTACGCCAAGCGCGCAATTAACCCTCA
CTAAAGGGAACAAAAGCTGGAGCTGCAAGCTT
